>Addgene plasmid #42287 | pRK5-mWnt9b | addgene partial sequence | sequence record 63101 | sp6 5'-ATTTAGGTGACACTATAG-3'
CCAACTGCACCTCGGTTCTATCCCACCGCGGTGGCGGCCGCTCTAGAACTAGTGGATCCCCCGGGCTGCA
GGAATTCCACCATGCGCCCCGCGCCCGCGCTGGCCCTGGCTGCGCTCTGCCTGCTGGTGCTGCCTGCCGC
TGCCGCCGCCGCCGCCTACTTCGGCCTGACCGGTCGTGAGGTCCTGACACCCTTCCCAGGCCTGGGTACG
GCAGCAGCCCCGGCACAGGCTGGTGCTCACCTGAAGCAGTGTGACCTACTGAAGCTGTCCAGGCGGCAGA
AGCAGCTCTGCAGGCGGGAGCCCGGCCTGGCTGAGACCCTGAGGGATGCTGCACACCTGGGGCTGCTGGA
ATGTCAGTTCCAGTTCAGGCAGGAGCGCTGGAACTGCAGCCTGGAGGGGAGGACTGGCCTGCTCCAGAGA
GGCTTTAAGGAGACGGCCTTCCTGTATGCAGTGTCTGCAGCTGCCCTCACGCATGCACTGGCCAGGGCCT
GCAGTGCTGGGCGCATGGAGCGCTGTACTTGTGACGACTCCCCAGGCCTGGAGAGCCGGCAGGCCTGGCA
GTGGGGTGTGTGTGGTGACAATCTGAAGTACAGCACCAAGTTCCTCAGCAACTTCCTGGGGCCCAAGAGA
GGAAGCAAGGACCTGAGGGCGAGGGCTGACGCCCACAACACCCACGTGGGCATCAAGGCTGTGAAGAGCG
GCCTGAGAACAACCTGCAAGTGCCATGGTGTGTCAGGCTCCTGTGCTGTTCGTACCTGTTGG
