[The description below was written by a language model from this plasmid's Addgene catalogue record.]
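Description:
pRK5-mWnt9b is a mammalian expression plasmid that carries the mouse (M. musculus) Wnt9b coding sequence in the pRK5 backbone. It is propagated in E. coli under ampicillin selection. The record lists the copy number as unknown and does not describe the origin of replication. The promoter driving the insert is also not stated. pRK5-family vectors are generally known for CMV promoter-driven expression, but this cannot be confirmed from the fields given. The listed sequencing primers, SP6 on the 5′ side and a reverse primer in the SV40 polyadenylation region on the 3′ side, suggest that the insert lies between an SP6 promoter site and an SV40 poly(A) signal, which would provide transcript termination and polyadenylation in mammalian cells. No epitope tags, fusion partners, reporters or mammalian selection markers are recorded, and the cloning method is unknown. No feature table is available to verify the layout.

Wnt9b, also known by older names such as Wnt14b and Wnt15, encodes a secreted Wnt-family ligand that signals through Frizzled receptors. The plasmid is associated with a study of the redundant roles of Frizzled 2 and Frizzled 7 in convergent extension and in closure of the ventricular septum and palate, which examined a network of interacting genes. In that setting, a construct like this would typically be transfected transiently into cultured mammalian cells to produce Wnt9b, for example to test ligand–receptor signalling, although the record does not specify the assays it was used in.
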