Addgene plasmid #42287: pRK5-mWnt9b
Depositing lab: Chris Garcia & Jeremy Nathans. Depositing organization: Johns Hopkins University and School of Medicine. Publication: Frizzled 2 and frizzled 7 function redundantly in convergent extension and closure of the ventricular septum and palate: evidence for a network of interacting genes. Yu H, Ye X, Guo N, Nathans J. Development. 2012 Dec 1;139(23):4383-94. doi: 10.1242/dev.083352. Epub 2012 Oct 24. PubMed 23095888.
Backbone
  Vector backbone: pRK5
  Vector type: Mammalian Expression
Growth in bacteria
  Bacterial resistance: Ampicillin, 100 μg/mL
  Growth temperature: 37°C
  Growth strain: DH5alpha
  Copy number: Unknown
Gene/Insert
  Gene/Insert name: Wnt9b
  Species: M. musculus (mouse)
  Entrez Gene: Wnt9b (a.k.a. Wnt1, Wnt14, Wnt14b, Wnt15, cl, clf, clf1, wnt-14b, wnt-15)
  Cloning method: Unknown
  Sequencing primers: 5′ SP6; 3′ SV40pA-R
Terms and licenses: Academic/Nonprofit Terms; Industry Terms: Not Available to Industry
How to cite: pRK5-mWnt9b was a gift from Chris Garcia & Jeremy Nathans (Addgene plasmid # 42287 ; http://n2t.net/addgene:42287 ; RRID:Addgene_42287)
